Addgene plasmid #163539: pCMV_eA3A T31A-NG-nCas9
Purpose: Mammalian CG-to-GC base editing
Depositing lab: David Liu. Depositing organization: Broad Institute. Publication: Efficient C*G-to-G*C base editors developed using CRISPRi screens, target-library analysis, and machine learning. Koblan LW, Arbab M, Shen MW, Hussmann JA, Anzalone AV, Doman JL, Newby GA, Yang D, Mok B, Replogle JM, Xu A, Sisley TA, Weissman JS, Adamson B, Liu DR. Nat Biotechnol. 2021 Jun 28. pii: 10.1038/s41587-021-00938-z. doi: 10.1038/s41587-021-00938-z. PubMed 34183861.
Backbone
  Vector backbone: pCMV
  Vector type: Mammalian Expression, CRISPR
Growth in bacteria
  Bacterial resistance: Ampicillin, 100 μg/mL
  Growth temperature: 37°C
  Growth strain: NEB Stable
  Copy number: High Copy
Gene/Insert
  Gene/Insert name: eA3A T31A-NG-nCas9
  Species: H. sapiens (human)
  Mutation: nCas9 (D10A)eA3A T31ANG (L111R, D1135V, G1218R, E1219F, A1322R, R1335V, T1337R)
  Cloning method: Gibson Cloning
Terms and licenses: Academic/Nonprofit Terms; Industry Terms: Not Available to Industry
How to cite: pCMV_eA3A T31A-NG-nCas9 was a gift from David Liu (Addgene plasmid # 163539 ; http://n2t.net/addgene:163539 ; RRID:Addgene_163539)
