[The description below was written by a language model from this plasmid's Addgene catalogue record and pLannotate feature annotations shown in this document.]
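Description:
pCMV_eA3A T31A-NG-nCas9 is an 8.3 kb mammalian expression plasmid on a pCMV backbone that encodes a CRISPR base editor intended for C•G-to-G•C editing in mammalian cells. It is maintained in E. coli through a high-copy ColE1/pUC-type origin and selected with ampicillin via the β-lactamase gene and its native promoter. The remaining bacterial-side annotations (lac promoter and operator, CAP site, and fragments of lacI, an MCS, the SV40 promoter and bom) are short backbone remnants rather than functional modules. No mammalian selection marker or reporter is annotated, which is consistent with delivery by transient transfection.

The payload is a single fusion open reading frame driven by the human CMV immediate-early enhancer and promoter and terminated by the bovine growth hormone polyadenylation signal. A T7 promoter lies between the CMV promoter and the coding region and could support in vitro transcription. The N-terminal part of the fusion is human APOBEC3A, a single-stranded-DNA cytidine deaminase, here in the engineered eA3A form carrying the additional T31A substitution. After an unannotated gap that presumably holds a linker, it is followed by Streptococcus pyogenes Cas9. The annotation tool splits Cas9 into N- and C-terminal segments, but they are contiguous. Cas9 carries D10A, which makes it a nickase, and the set of substitutions listed in the record for the NG variant, which relaxes PAM recognition to NG sites. When a guide RNA is supplied from a separate construct (none is encoded here), the nickase opens the target site, exposing cytosines to the deaminase. No uracil glycosylase inhibitor is annotated, which fits the stated transversion purpose. Nuclear localisation signals are not annotated.
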