Features (pLannotate 1.2.2; 17 found; start..end, strand, type, name):
      1..380     +  enhancer       CMV enhancer: human cytomegalovirus immediate early enhancer
    381..584     +  promoter       CMV promoter: human cytomegalovirus (CMV) immediate early promoter
    626..644     +  promoter       T7 promoter: promoter for bacteriophage T7 RNA polymerase
    715..1308    +  CDS            APOBEC3A: ABC3A_HUMAN - Experimental evidence at protein level: Swiss-Prot protein existence level 1. DNA deaminase (cytidine deaminase) with restriction activity against viruses, foreign DNA and mobility of retrotransposons. Exhibits antiviral activity against adeno-associated virus (AAV) and human T- cell leukemia virus type 1 (HTLV-1) and may inhibit the mobility of LTR and non-LTR retrotransposons. Selectively targets single-stranded DNA and can deaminate both methylcytosine and cytosine in foreign DNA. Can induce somatic hypermutation in the nuclear and mitochondrial DNA. May also play a role in th
   1405..3006    +  CDS            dCas9(N): N-terminal portion of catalytically inactive Streptococcus pyogenes dCas9 carrying the D10A mutation (Zetsche et al., 2015)
   3007..5501    +  CDS            Cas9(C) (fragment): C-terminal portion of Streptococcus pyogenes Cas9 (Zetsche et al., 2015)
   5623..5847    +  polyA_signal   bGH poly(A) signal: bovine growth hormone polyadenylation signal
   5851..5872    +  promoter       SV40 promoter (fragment): SV40 enhancer and early promoter
   5877..5893    +  misc_feature   MCS (fragment): pBluescript multiple cloning site
   5942..5958    -  protein_bind   lac operator: The lac repressor binds to the lac operator to inhibit transcription in E. coli. This inhibition can be relieved by adding lactose or isopropyl-β-D-thiogalactopyranoside (IPTG). lac repressor encoded by lacI
   5966..5996    -  promoter       lac promoter: promoter for the E. coli lac operon
   6011..6032    -  protein_bind   CAP binding site: CAP binding activates transcription in the presence of cAMP. E. coli catabolite activator protein
   6045..6137    -  CDS            lacI (fragment): lac repressor; lacI; The lac repressor binds to the lac operator to inhibit transcription in E. coli. This inhibition can be relieved by adding lactose or isopropyl-β-D-thiogalactopyranoside (IPTG).
   6320..6908    -  rep_origin     ori: high-copy-number ColE1/pMB1/pBR322/pUC origin of replication
   7079..7939    -  CDS            AmpR: β-lactamase; bla; confers resistance to ampicillin, carbenicillin, and related antibiotics
   7940..8044    -  promoter       AmpR promoter: bla
   8115..8159    -  misc_feature   bom (fragment): basis of mobility region from pBR322
>Addgene plasmid #163539 | pCMV_eA3A T31A-NG-nCas9 | addgene full sequence | sequence record 320366 | Addgene NGS Result
GACATTGATTATTGACTAGTTATTAATAGTAATCAATTACGGGGTCATTAGTTCATAGCCCATATATGGA
GTTCCGCGTTACATAACTTACGGTAAATGGCCCGCCTGGCTGACCGCCCAACGACCCCCGCCCATTGACG
TCAATAATGACGTATGTTCCCATAGTAACGCCAATAGGGACTTTCCATTGACGTCAATGGGTGGAGTATT
TACGGTAAACTGCCCACTTGGCAGTACATCAAGTGTATCATATGCCAAGTACGCCCCCTATTGACGTCAA
TGACGGTAAATGGCCCGCCTGGCATTATGCCCAGTACATGACCTTATGGGACTTTCCTACTTGGCAGTAC
ATCTACGTATTAGTCATCGCTATTACCATGGTGATGCGGTTTTGGCAGTACATCAATGGGCGTGGATAGC
GGTTTGACTCACGGGGATTTCCAAGTCTCCACCCCATTGACGTCAATGGGAGTTTGTTTTGGCACCAAAA
TCAACGGGACTTTCCAAAATGTCGTAACAACTCCGCCCCATTGACGCAAATGGGCGGTAGGCGTGTACGG
TGGGAGGTCTATATAAGCAGAGCTGGTTTAGTGAACCGTCAGATCCGCTAGAGATCCGCGGCCGCTAATA
CGACTCACTATAGGGAGAGCCGCCACCATGAAACGGACAGCCGACGGAAGCGAGTTCGAGTCACCAAAGA
AGAAGCGGAAAGTCGAGGCAAGCCCAGCAAGCGGCCCACGGCACCTGATGGACCCCCACATTTTCACCAG
CAACTTCAACAACGGAATCGGACGACACAAGGCCTACCTGTGCTATGAGGTGGAGAGGCTGGACAACGGC
ACATCCGTGAAGATGGATCAGCACAGAGGCTTCCTGCACGGCCAGGCCAAGAATCTGCTGTGCGGCTTCT
ACGGCCGGCACGCAGAGCTGCGCTTTCTGGACCTGGTGCCATCTCTGCAGCTGGATCCCGCCCAGATCTA
TAGGGTGACCTGGTTCATCAGCTGGTCCCCTTGCTTTAGCTGGGGATGTGCAGGAGAGGTGAGGGCCTTC
CTGCAGGAGAACACACACGTGAGGCTGAGAATCTTTGCCGCCCGGATCTACGACTATGATCCCCTGTACA
AGGAGGCCCTGCAGATGCTGAGGGACGCAGGAGCCCAGGTGTCTATCATGACCTATGATGAGTTCAAGCA
CTGCTGGGACACATTTGTGGATCACCAGGGCTGTCCCTTTCAGCCTTGGGACGGCCTGGACGAGCATTCC
CAGGCACTGAGCGGACGGCTGAGGGCAATTCTGCAGAACCAGGGCAATTCTGGCGGATCTAGCGGAGGAT
CCTCTGGCAGCGAGACACCAGGAACAAGCGAGTCAGCAACACCAGAGAGCAGTGGCGGCAGCAGCGGCGG
CAGCGACAAGAAGTACAGCATCGGCCTGGCCATCGGCACCAACTCTGTGGGCTGGGCCGTGATCACCGAC
GAGTACAAGGTGCCCAGCAAGAAATTCAAGGTGCTGGGCAACACCGACCGGCACAGCATCAAGAAGAACC
TGATCGGAGCCCTGCTGTTCGACAGCGGCGAAACAGCCGAGGCCACCCGGCTGAAGAGAACCGCCAGAAG
AAGATACACCAGACGGAAGAACCGGATCTGCTATCTGCAAGAGATCTTCAGCAACGAGATGGCCAAGGTG
GACGACAGCTTCTTCCACAGACTGGAAGAGTCCTTCCTGGTGGAAGAGGATAAGAAGCACGAGCGGCACC
CCATCTTCGGCAACATCGTGGACGAGGTGGCCTACCACGAGAAGTACCCCACCATCTACCACCTGAGAAA
GAAACTGGTGGACAGCACCGACAAGGCCGACCTGCGGCTGATCTATCTGGCCCTGGCCCACATGATCAAG
TTCCGGGGCCACTTCCTGATCGAGGGCGACCTGAACCCCGACAACAGCGACGTGGACAAGCTGTTCATCC
AGCTGGTGCAGACCTACAACCAGCTGTTCGAGGAAAACCCCATCAACGCCAGCGGCGTGGACGCCAAGGC
CATCCTGTCTGCCAGACTGAGCAAGAGCAGACGGCTGGAAAATCTGATCGCCCAGCTGCCCGGCGAGAAG
AAGAATGGCCTGTTCGGAAACCTGATTGCCCTGAGCCTGGGCCTGACCCCCAACTTCAAGAGCAACTTCG
ACCTGGCCGAGGATGCCAAACTGCAGCTGAGCAAGGACACCTACGACGACGACCTGGACAACCTGCTGGC
CCAGATCGGCGACCAGTACGCCGACCTGTTTCTGGCCGCCAAGAACCTGTCCGACGCCATCCTGCTGAGC
GACATCCTGAGAGTGAACACCGAGATCACCAAGGCCCCCCTGAGCGCCTCTATGATCAAGAGATACGACG
AGCACCACCAGGACCTGACCCTGCTGAAAGCTCTCGTGCGGCAGCAGCTGCCTGAGAAGTACAAAGAGAT
TTTCTTCGACCAGAGCAAGAACGGCTACGCCGGCTACATTGACGGCGGAGCCAGCCAGGAAGAGTTCTAC
AAGTTCATCAAGCCCATCCTGGAAAAGATGGACGGCACCGAGGAACTGCTCGTGAAGCTGAACAGAGAGG
ACCTGCTGCGGAAGCAGCGGACCTTCGACAACGGCAGCATCCCCCACCAGATCCACCTGGGAGAGCTGCA
CGCCATTCTGCGGCGGCAGGAAGATTTTTACCCATTCCTGAAGGACAACCGGGAAAAGATCGAGAAGATC
CTGACCTTCCGCATCCCCTACTACGTGGGCCCTCTGGCCAGGGGAAACAGCAGATTCGCCTGGATGACCA
GAAAGAGCGAGGAAACCATCACCCCCTGGAACTTCGAGGAAGTGGTGGACAAGGGCGCTTCCGCCCAGAG
CTTCATCGAGCGGATGACCAACTTCGATAAGAACCTGCCCAACGAGAAGGTGCTGCCCAAGCACAGCCTG
CTGTACGAGTACTTCACCGTGTATAACGAGCTGACCAAAGTGAAATACGTGACCGAGGGAATGAGAAAGC
CCGCCTTCCTGAGCGGCGAGCAGAAAAAGGCCATCGTGGACCTGCTGTTCAAGACCAACCGGAAAGTGAC
CGTGAAGCAGCTGAAAGAGGACTACTTCAAGAAAATCGAGTGCTTCGACTCCGTGGAAATCTCCGGCGTG
GAAGATCGGTTCAACGCCTCCCTGGGCACATACCACGATCTGCTGAAAATTATCAAGGACAAGGACTTCC
TGGACAATGAGGAAAACGAGGACATTCTGGAAGATATCGTGCTGACCCTGACACTGTTTGAGGACAGAGA
GATGATCGAGGAACGGCTGAAAACCTATGCCCACCTGTTCGACGACAAAGTGATGAAGCAGCTGAAGCGG
CGGAGATACACCGGCTGGGGCAGGCTGAGCCGGAAGCTGATCAACGGCATCCGGGACAAGCAGTCCGGCA
AGACAATCCTGGATTTCCTGAAGTCCGACGGCTTCGCCAACAGAAACTTCATGCAGCTGATCCACGACGA
CAGCCTGACCTTTAAAGAGGACATCCAGAAAGCCCAGGTGTCCGGCCAGGGCGATAGCCTGCACGAGCAC
ATTGCCAATCTGGCCGGCAGCCCCGCCATTAAGAAGGGCATCCTGCAGACAGTGAAGGTGGTGGACGAGC
TCGTGAAAGTGATGGGCCGGCACAAGCCCGAGAACATCGTGATCGAAATGGCCAGAGAGAACCAGACCAC
CCAGAAGGGACAGAAGAACAGCCGCGAGAGAATGAAGCGGATCGAAGAGGGCATCAAAGAGCTGGGCAGC
CAGATCCTGAAAGAACACCCCGTGGAAAACACCCAGCTGCAGAACGAGAAGCTGTACCTGTACTACCTGC
AGAATGGGCGGGATATGTACGTGGACCAGGAACTGGACATCAACCGGCTGTCCGACTACGATGTGGACCA
TATCGTGCCTCAGAGCTTTCTGAAGGACGACTCCATCGACAACAAGGTGCTGACCAGAAGCGACAAGAAC
CGGGGCAAGAGCGACAACGTGCCCTCCGAAGAGGTCGTGAAGAAGATGAAGAACTACTGGCGGCAGCTGC
TGAACGCCAAGCTGATTACCCAGAGAAAGTTCGACAATCTGACCAAGGCCGAGAGAGGCGGCCTGAGCGA
ACTGGATAAGGCCGGCTTCATCAAGAGACAGCTGGTGGAAACCCGGCAGATCACAAAGCACGTGGCACAG
ATCCTGGACTCCCGGATGAACACTAAGTACGACGAGAATGACAAGCTGATCCGGGAAGTGAAAGTGATCA
CCCTGAAGTCCAAGCTGGTGTCCGATTTCCGGAAGGATTTCCAGTTTTACAAAGTGCGCGAGATCAACAA
CTACCACCACGCCCACGACGCCTACCTGAACGCCGTCGTGGGAACCGCCCTGATCAAAAAGTACCCTAAG
CTGGAAAGCGAGTTCGTGTACGGCGACTACAAGGTGTACGACGTGCGGAAGATGATCGCCAAGAGCGAGC
AGGAAATCGGCAAGGCTACCGCCAAGTACTTCTTCTACAGCAACATCATGAACTTTTTCAAGACCGAGAT
TACCCTGGCCAACGGCGAGATCCGGAAGCGGCCTCTGATCGAGACAAACGGCGAAACCGGGGAGATCGTG
TGGGATAAGGGCCGGGATTTTGCCACCGTGCGGAAAGTGCTGAGCATGCCCCAAGTGAATATCGTGAAAA
AGACCGAGGTGCAGACAGGCGGCTTCAGCAAAGAGTCTATCAGGCCCAAGAGGAACAGCGATAAGCTGAT
CGCCAGAAAGAAGGACTGGGACCCTAAGAAGTACGGCGGCTTCGTCAGCCCCACCGTGGCCTATTCTGTG
CTGGTGGTGGCCAAAGTGGAAAAGGGCAAGTCCAAGAAACTGAAGAGTGTGAAAGAGCTGCTGGGGATCA
CCATCATGGAAAGAAGCAGCTTCGAGAAGAATCCCATCGACTTTCTGGAAGCCAAGGGCTACAAAGAAGT
GAAAAAGGACCTGATCATCAAGCTGCCTAAGTACTCCCTGTTCGAGCTGGAAAACGGCCGGAAGAGAATG
CTGGCCTCTGCCAGATTCCTGCAGAAGGGAAACGAACTGGCCCTGCCCTCCAAATATGTGAACTTCCTGT
ACCTGGCCAGCCACTATGAGAAGCTGAAGGGCTCCCCCGAGGATAATGAGCAGAAACAGCTGTTTGTGGA
ACAGCACAAGCACTACCTGGACGAGATCATCGAGCAGATCAGCGAGTTCTCCAAGAGAGTGATCCTGGCC
GACGCTAATCTGGACAAAGTGCTGTCCGCCTACAACAAGCACCGGGATAAGCCCATCAGAGAGCAGGCCG
AGAATATCATCCACCTGTTTACCCTGACCAATCTGGGAGCCCCTAGGGCCTTCAAGTACTTTGACACCAC
CATCGACCGGAAGGTGTACAGGAGCACCAAAGAGGTGCTGGACGCCACCCTGATCCACCAGAGCATCACC
GGCCTGTACGAGACACGGATCGACCTGTCTCAGCTGGGAGGTGACTCTGGCGGCTCAAAAAGAACCGCCG
ACGGCAGCGAATTCGAGCCCAAGAAGAAGAGGAAAGTCTAACCGGTCATCATCACCATCACCATTGAGTT
TAAACCCGCTGATCAGCCTCGACTGTGCCTTCTAGTTGCCAGCCATCTGTTGTTTGCCCCTCCCCCGTGC
CTTCCTTGACCCTGGAAGGTGCCACTCCCACTGTCCTTTCCTAATAAAATGAGGAAATTGCATCGCATTG
TCTGAGTAGGTGTCATTCTATTCTGGGGGGTGGGGTGGGGCAGGACAGCAAGGGGGAGGATTGGGAAGAC
AATAGCAGGCATGCTGGGGATGCGGTGGGCTCTATGGCTTCTGAGGCGGAAAGAACCAGCTGGGGCTCGA
TACCGTCGACCTCTAGCTAGAGCTTGGCGTAATCATGGTCATAGCTGTTTCCTGTGTGAAATTGTTATCC
GCTCACAATTCCACACAACATACGAGCCGGAAGCATAAAGTGTAAAGCCTAGGGTGCCTAATGAGTGAGC
TAACTCACATTAATTGCGTTGCGCTCACTGCCCGCTTTCCAGTCGGGAAACCTGTCGTGCCAGCTGCATT
AATGAATCGGCCAACGCGCGGGAAGAGGCGGTTTGCGTATTGGGCGCTCTTCCGCTTCCTCGCTCACTGA
CTCGCTGCGCTCGGTCGTTCGGCTGCGGCGAGCGGTATCAGCTCACTCAAAGGCGGTAATACGGTTATCC
ACAGAATCAGGGGATAACGCAGGAAAGAACATGTGAGCAAAAGGCCAGCAAAAGGCCAGGAACCGTAAAA
AGGCCGCGTTGCTGGCGTTTTTCCATAGGCTCCGCCCCCCTGACGAGCATCACAAAAATCGACGCTCAAG
TCAGAGGTGGCGAAACCCGACAGGACTATAAAGATACCAGGCGTTTCCCCCTGGAAGCTCCCTCGTGCGC
TCTCCTGTTCCGACCCTGCCGCTTACCGGATACCTGTCCGCCTTTCTCCCTTCGGGAAGCGTGGCGCTTT
CTCATAGCTCACGCTGTAGGTATCTCAGTTCGGTGTAGGTCGTTCGCTCCAAGCTGGGCTGTGTGCACGA
ACCCCCCGTTCAGCCCGACCGCTGCGCCTTATCCGGTAACTATCGTCTTGAGTCCAACCCGGTAAGACAC
GACTTATCGCCACTGGCAGCAGCCACTGGTAACAGGATTAGCAGAGCGAGGTATGTAGGCGGTGCTACAG
AGTTCTTGAAGTGGTGGCCTAACTACGGCTACACTAGAAGAACAGTATTTGGTATCTGCGCTCTGCTGAA
GCCAGTTACCTTCGGAAAAAGAGTTGGTAGCTCTTGATCCGGCAAACAAACCACCGCTGGTAGCGGTGGT
TTTTTTGTTTGCAAGCAGCAGATTACGCGCAGAAAAAAAGGATCTCAAGAAGATCCTTTGATCTTTTCTA
CGGGGTCTGACACTCAGTGGAACGAAAACTCACGTTAAGGGATTTTGGTCATGAGATTATCAAAAAGGAT
CTTCACCTAGATCCTTTTAAATTAAAAATGAAGTTTTAAATCAATCTAAAGTATATATGAGTAAACTTGG
TCTGACAGTTACCAATGCTTAATCAGTGAGGCACCTATCTCAGCGATCTGTCTATTTCGTTCATCCATAG
TTGCCTGACTCCCCGTCGTGTAGATAACTACGATACGGGAGGGCTTACCATCTGGCCCCAGTGCTGCAAT
GATACCGCGAGACCCACGCTCACCGGCTCCAGATTTATCAGCAATAAACCAGCCAGCCGGAAGGGCCGAG
CGCAGAAGTGGTCCTGCAACTTTATCCGCCTCCATCCAGTCTATTAATTGTTGCCGGGAAGCTAGAGTAA
GTAGTTCGCCAGTTAATAGTTTGCGCAACGTTGTTGCCATTGCTACAGGCATCGTGGTGTCACGCTCGTC
GTTTGGTATGGCTTCATTCAGCTCCGGTTCCCAACGATCAAGGCGAGTTACATGATCCCCCATGTTGTGC
AAAAAAGCGGTTAGCTCCTTCGGTCCTCCGATCGTTGTCAGAAGTAAGTTGGCCGCAGTGTTATCACTCA
TGGTTATGGCAGCACTGCATAATTCTCTTACTGTCATGCCATCCGTAAGATGCTTTTCTGTGACTGGTGA
GTACTCAACCAAGTCATTCTGAGAATAGTGTATGCGGCGACCGAGTTGCTCTTGCCCGGCGTCAATACGG
GATAATACCGCGCCACATAGCAGAACTTTAAAAGTGCTCATCATTGGAAAACGTTCTTCGGGGCGAAAAC
TCTCAAGGATCTTACCGCTGTTGAGATCCAGTTCGATGTAACCCACTCGTGCACCCAACTGATCTTCAGC
ATCTTTTACTTTCACCAGCGTTTCTGGGTGAGCAAAAACAGGAAGGCAAAATGCCGCAAAAAAGGGAATA
AGGGCGACACGGAAATGTTGAATACTCATACTCTTCCTTTTTCAATATTATTGAAGCATTTATCAGGGTT
ATTGTCTCATGAGCGGATACATATTTGAATGTATTTAGAAAAATAAACAAATAGGGGTTCCGCGCACATT
TCCCCGAAAAGTGCCACCTGACGTCGACGGATCGGGAGATCGATCTCCCGATCCCCTAGGGTCGACTCTC
AGTACAATCTGCTCTGATGCCGCATAGTTAAGCCAGTATCTGCTCCCTGCTTGTGTGTTGGAGGTCGCTG
AGTAGTGCGCGAGCAAAATTTAAGCTACAACAAGGCAAGGCTTGACCGACAATTGCATGAAGAATCTGCT
TAGGGTTAGGCGTTTTGCGCTGCTTCGCGATGTACGGGCCAGATATACGCGTT
